>Addgene plasmid #168027 | pET-CV-VAMP7 | addgene full sequence | sequence record 329545 | Addgene NGS Result
ATCCGGATATAGTTCCTCCTTTCAGCAAAAAACCCCTCAAGACCCGTTTAGAGGCCCCAAGGGGTTATGC
TAGTTATTGCTCAGCGGTGGCAGCAGCCAACTCAGCTTCCTTTCGGGCTTTGTTAGCAGCCGGATCTCAG
TGGTGGTGGTGGTGGTGCTTGTACAGCTCGTCCATGCCGAGAGTGATCCCGGCGGCGGTCACGAACTCCA
GCAGGACCATGTGATCGCGCTTCTCGTTGGGGTCTTTGCTCAGGGCGGACTGGTAGCTCAGGTAGTGGTT
GTCGGGCAGCAGCACGGGGCCGTCGCCGATGGGGGTGTTCTGCTGGTAGTGGTCGGCGAGCTGCACGCCG
CCGTCCTCGATGTTGTGGCGGATCTTGAAGTTGGCCTTGATGCCGTTCTTCTGCTTGTCGGCGGTGATAT
AGACGTTGTGGCTGTTGTAGTTGTACTCCAGCTTGTGCCCCAGGATGTTGCCGTCCTCCTTGAAGTCGAT
GCCCTTCAGCTCGATGCGGTTCACCAGGGTGTCGCCCTCGAACTTCACCTCGGCGCGGGTCTTGTAGTTG
CCGTCGTCCTTGAAGAAGATGGTGCGCTCCTGGACGTAGCCTTCGGGCATGGCGGACTTGAAGAAGTCGT
GCTGCTTCATGTGGTCGGGGTAGCGGGCGAAGCACTGCAGGCCGTAGCCCAGGGTGGTCACGAGGGTGGG
CCAGGGCACGGGCAGCTTGCCGGTGGTGCAGATCAGCTTCAGGGTCAGCTTGCCGTAGGTGGCATCGCCC
TCGCCCTCGCCGGACACGCTGAACTTGTGGCCGTTTACGTCGCCGTCCAGCTCGACCAGGATGGGCACCA
CCCCGGTGAACAGCTCCTCGCCCTTGCTCACCATCGGATCCTTATCGTCATCGTCGTACAGATCACTTCC
ACCACTATTTGAACGAGCCAGGTTACGAGAGGTGGTTTTGAAGGTAACAGAAGAGTCAACCAGGTTTTCG
GTTTTGTCGATCAGCAGTTCCAGACGTTCACCACGCTGAGCAACCAGGTCGATGTTACGAACCATGATAC
CTTTCAGTTCGTCAACCTGAGCCTGGGTTTCCATAACTTTGTCCAGACCTTTACGACTACGCCCACCTTT
ATACAGTTCATCCATACCATGAGTAATACCAGCGGCGGTAACGAACTCTAAAAGGACCATATGGTCGCGT
TTCTCATTGGGGTCCTTAGACAGGGCTGACTGTGTGCTCAAATAGTGATTATCAGGTAAAAGGACGGGGC
CATCTCCAATTGGTGTGTTTTGCTGGTAATGGTCTGCAAGCTGGACGCTTCCATCCTCAATGTTGTGACG
AATCTTGAAATTTGCCTTGATTCCGTTTTTTTGTTTATCAGCCGTGATGTAGACGTTATGAGAGATATAG
TTGTATTCTAATTTATGTCCTAAGATGTTGCCATCCTCTTTAAAGTCGATACCCTTCAACTCAATGCGAT
TAACAAGAGTATCTCCCTCAAACTTAACCTCGGCGCGGGTCTTATAGTTTCCATCATCTTTAAAAAAAAT
GGTGCGTTCCTGGACGTAACCTTCTGGCATCGCGGACTTGAAAAAGTCGTGTTGTTTCATATGGTCAGGG
TAGCGAGCGAAACACTGCACGCCCCAGGCGAACGTAGTAACCAATGTAGGCCACGGTACTGGAAGCTTGC
CGGTAGTGCAAATAAATTTTAATGTCAACTTTCCGTACGTCGCATCGCCCTCTCCTTCCCCAGATACGGA
AAACTTGTGACCATTCACATCGCCATCCAGTTCTACAAGAATGGGGACCACGCCGGTAAACAATTCCTCC
CCCTTAGACATGTATATCTCCTTCTTAAAGTTAAACAAAATTATTTCTAGAGGGGAATTGTTATCCGCTC
ACAATTCCCCTATAGTGAGTCGTATTAATTTCGCGGGATCGAGATCTCGATCCTCTACGCCGGACGCATC
GTGGCCGGCATCACCGGCGCCACAGGTGCGGTTGCTGGCGCCTATATCGCCGACATCACCGATGGGGAAG
ATCGGGCTCGCCACTTCGGGCTCATGAGCGCTTGTTTCGGCGTGGGTATGGTGGCAGGCCCCGTGGCCGG
GGGACTGTTGGGCGCCATCTCCTTGCATGCACCATTCCTTGCGGCGGCGGTGCTCAACGGCCTCAACCTA
CTACTGGGCTGCTTCCTAATGCAGGAGTCGCATAAGGGAGAGCGTCGAGATCCCGGACACCATCGAATGG
CGCAAAACCTTTCGCGGTATGGCATGATAGCGCCCGGAAGAGAGTCAATTCAGGGTGGTGAATGTGAAAC
CAGTAACGTTATACGATGTCGCAGAGTATGCCGGTGTCTCTTATCAGACCGTTTCCCGCGTGGTGAACCA
GGCCAGCCACGTTTCTGCGAAAACGCGGGAAAAAGTGGAAGCGGCGATGGCGGAGCTGAATTACATTCCC
AACCGCGTGGCACAACAACTGGCGGGCAAACAGTCGTTGCTGATTGGCGTTGCCACCTCCAGTCTGGCCC
TGCACGCGCCGTCGCAAATTGTCGCGGCGATTAAATCTCGCGCCGATCAACTGGGTGCCAGCGTGGTGGT
GTCGATGGTAGAACGAAGCGGCGTCGAAGCCTGTAAAGCGGCGGTGCACAATCTTCTCGCGCAACGCGTC
AGTGGGCTGATCATTAACTATCCGCTGGATGACCAGGATGCCATTGCTGTGGAAGCTGCCTGCACTAATG
TTCCGGCGTTATTTCTTGATGTCTCTGACCAGACACCCATCAACAGTATTATTTTCTCCCATGAAGACGG
TACGCGACTGGGCGTGGAGCATCTGGTCGCATTGGGTCACCAGCAAATCGCGCTGTTAGCGGGCCCATTA
AGTTCTGTCTCGGCGCGTCTGCGTCTGGCTGGCTGGCATAAATATCTCACTCGCAATCAAATTCAGCCGA
TAGCGGAACGGGAAGGCGACTGGAGTGCCATGTCCGGTTTTCAACAAACCATGCAAATGCTGAATGAGGG
CATCGTTCCCACTGCGATGCTGGTTGCCAACGATCAGATGGCGCTGGGCGCAATGCGCGCCATTACCGAG
TCCGGGCTGCGCGTTGGTGCGGATATCTCGGTAGTGGGATACGACGATACCGAAGACAGCTCATGTTATA
TCCCGCCGTTAACCACCATCAAACAGGATTTTCGCCTGCTGGGGCAAACCAGCGTGGACCGCTTGCTGCA
ACTCTCTCAGGGCCAGGCGGTGAAGGGCAATCAGCTGTTGCCCGTCTCACTGGTGAAAAGAAAAACCACC
CTGGCGCCCAATACGCAAACCGCCTCTCCCCGCGCGTTGGCCGATTCATTAATGCAGCTGGCACGACAGG
TTTCCCGACTGGAAAGCGGGCAGTGAGCGCAACGCAATTAATGTAAGTTAGCTCACTCATTAGGCACCGG
GATCTCGACCGATGCCCTTGAGAGCCTTCAACCCAGTCAGCTCCTTCCGGTGGGCGCGGGGCATGACTAT
CGTCGCCGCACTTATGACTGTCTTCTTTATCATGCAACTCGTAGGACAGGTGCCGGCAGCGCTCTGGGTC
ATTTTCGGCGAGGACCGCTTTCGCTGGAGCGCGACGATGATCGGCCTGTCGCTTGCGGTATTCGGAATCT
TGCACGCCCTCGCTCAAGCCTTCGTCACTGGTCCCGCCACCAAACGTTTCGGCGAGAAGCAGGCCATTAT
CGCCGGCATGGCGGCCCCACGGGTGCGCATGATCGTGCTCCTGTCGTTGAGGACTCGGCTAGGCTGGCGG
GGTTGCCTTACTGGTTAGCAGAATGAATCACCGATACGCGAGCGAACGTGAAGCGACTGCTGCTGCAAAA
CTTCTGCGACCTGAGCAACAACATGAATGGTCTTCGGTTTCCGTGTTTCGTAAAGTCTGGAAACGCGGAA
GTCAGCGCCCTGCACCATTATGTTCCGGATCTGCATCGCAGGATGCTGCTGGCTACCCTGTGGAACACCT
ACATCTGTATTAACGAAGCGCTGGCATTGACCCTGAGTGATTTTTCTCTGGTCCCGCCGCATCCATACCG
CCAGTTGTTTACCCTCACAACGTTCCAGTAACCGGGCATGTTCATCATCAGTAACCCGTATCGTGAGCAT
CCTCTCTCGTTTCATCGGTATCATTACCCCCATGAACAGAAATCCCCCTTACACGTAGGCATCAGTGACC
AAACAGGAAAAAACCGCCCTTAACATGGCCCGCTTTATCAGAAGCCAGACATTAACGCTTCTGGAGAAAC
TCAACGAGCTGGACGCGGATGAACAGGCAGACATCTGTGAATCGCTTCACGACCACGCTGATGAGCTTTA
CCGCAGCTGCCTCGCGCGTTTCGGTGATGACGGTGAAAACCTCTGACACATGCAGCTCCCGGAGACGGTC
ACAGCTTGTCTGTAAGCGGATGCCGGGAGCAGACAAGCCCGTCAGGGCGCGTCAGCGGGTGTTGGCGGGT
GTCGGGGCGCAGCCATGACCCAGTCACGTAGCGATAGCGGAGTGTATACTGGCTTAACTATGCGGCATCA
GAGCAGATTGTACTGAGAGTGCACCATTGCGGTGTGAAATACCGCACAGATGCGTAAGGAGAAAATACCG
CATCAGGCGCTCTTCCGCTTCCTCGCTCACTGACTCGCTGCGCTCGGTCGTTCGGCTGCGGCGAGCGGTA
TCAGCTCACTCAAAGGCGGTAATACGGTTATCCACAGAATCAGGGGATAACGCAGGAAAGAACATGTGAG
CAAAAGGCCAGCAAAAGGCCAGGAACCGTAAAAAGGCCGCGTTGCTGGCGTTTTTCCATAGGCTCCGCCC
CCCTGACGAGCATCACAAAAATCGACGCTCAAGTCAGAGGTGGCGAAACCCGACAGGACTATAAAGATAC
CAGGCGTTTCCCCCTGGAAGCTCCCTCGTGCGCTCTCCTGTTCCGACCCTGCCGCTTACCGGATACCTGT
CCGCCTTTCTCCCTTCGGGAAGCGTGGCGCTTTCTCATAGCTCACGCTGTAGGTATCTCAGTTCGGTGTA
GGTCGTTCGCTCCAAGCTGGGCTGTGTGCACGAACCCCCCGTTCAGCCCGACCGCTGCGCCTTATCCGGT
AACTATCGTCTTGAGTCCAACCCGGTAAGACACGACTTATCGCCACTGGCAGCAGCCACTGGTAACAGGA
TTAGCAGAGCGAGGTATGTAGGCGGTGCTACAGAGTTCTTGAAGTGGTGGCCTAACTACGGCTACACTAG
AAGGACAGTATTTGGTATCTGCGCTCTGCTGAAGCCAGTTACCTTCGGAAAAAGAGTTGGTAGCTCTTGA
TCCGGCAAACAAACCACCGCTGGTAGCGGTGGTTTTTTTGTTTGCAAGCAGCAGATTACGCGCAGAAAAA
AAGGATCTCAAGAAGATCCTTTGATCTTTTCTACGGGGTCTGACGCTCAGTGGAACGAAAACTCACGTTA
AGGGATTTTGGTCATGAACAATAAAACTGTCTGCTTACATAAACAGTAATACAAGGGGTGTTATGAGCCA
TATTCAACGGGAAACGTCTTGCTCTAGGCCGCGATTAAATTCCAACATGGATGCTGATTTATATGGGTAT
AAATGGGCTCGCGATAATGTCGGGCAATCAGGTGCGACAATCTATCGATTGTATGGGAAGCCCGATGCGC
CAGAGTTGTTTCTGAAACATGGCAAAGGTAGCGTTGCCAATGATGTTACAGATGAGATGGTCAGACTAAA
CTGGCTGACGGAATTTATGCCTCTTCCGACCATCAAGCATTTTATCCGTACTCCTGATGATGCATGGTTA
CTCACCACTGCGATCCCCGGGAAAACAGCATTCCAGGTATTAGAAGAATATCCTGATTCAGGTGAAAATA
TTGTTGATGCGCTGGCAGTGTTCCTGCGCCGGTTGCATTCGATTCCTGTTTGTAATTGTCCTTTTAACAG
CGATCGCGTATTTCGTCTCGCTCAGGCGCAATCACGAATGAATAACGGTTTGGTTGATGCGAGTGATTTT
GATGACGAGCGTAATGGCTGGCCTGTTGAACAAGTCTGGAAAGAAATGCATAAACTTTTGCCATTCTCAC
CGGATTCAGTCGTCACTCATGGTGATTTCTCACTTGATAACCTTATTTTTGACGAGGGGAAATTAATAGG
TTGTATTGATGTTGGACGAGTCGGAATCGCAGACCGATACCAGGATCTTGCCATCCTATGGAACTGCCTC
GGTGAGTTTTCTCCTTCATTACAGAAACGGCTTTTTCAAAAATATGGTATTGATAATCCTGATATGAATA
AATTGCAGTTTCATTTGATGCTCGATGAGTTTTTCTAAGAATTAATTCATGAGCGGATACATATTTGAAT
GTATTTAGAAAAATAAACAAATAGGGGTTCCGCGCACATTTCCCCGAAAAGTGCCACCTAAATTGTAAGC
GTTAATATTTTGTTAAAATTCGCGTTAAATTTTTGTTAAATCAGCTCATTTTTTAACCAATAGGCCGAAA
TCGGCAAAATCCCTTATAAATCAAAAGAATAGACCGAGATAGGGT
[37 nt withheld, positions 6556-6592]
AAAGAACGTGGACTCCAACGTCAAAGG
[49 nt withheld, positions 6620-6668]
T
[91 nt withheld, positions 6670-6760]
G
[124 nt withheld, positions 6762-6885]
CCCATTCGCCA
Features (pLannotate 1.2.2; 22 found; start..end, strand, type, name):
     26..73      -  terminator     T7 terminator: transcription terminator for bacteriophage T7 RNA polymerase
     81..130     -  CDS            SET1 (fragment): solubility-enhancement tag derived from T7 phage gene 10B
    140..157     -  CDS            9xHis (fragment): 9xHis affinity tag
    158..874     -  CDS            Venus: Venus is a basic (constitutively fluorescent) yellow fluorescent protein published in 2002, derived from Aequorea victoria. It is reported to be a rapidly-maturing weak dimer with moderate acid sensitivity.
    881..904     -  CDS            Xpress™ tag: Xpress™ epitope tag, including an enterokinase recognition and cleavage site
    920..1102    -  CDS            VAMP7 (fragment): VAMP7_HUMAN - Also known as SYBL1. Experimental evidence at protein level: Swiss-Prot protein existence level 1. Involved in the targeting and/or fusion of transport vesicles to their target membrane during transport of proteins from the early endosome to the lysosome. Required for heterotypic fusion of late endosomes with lysosomes and homotypic lysosomal fusion. Required for calcium regulated lysosomal exocytosis. Involved in the export of chylomicrons from the endoplasmic reticulum to the cis Golgi. Required for exocytosis of mediators during eosinophil and neutrophil degranulation, and tar
   1118..1831    -  CDS            W1C: W1C is a basic (constitutively fluorescent) cyan fluorescent protein published in 1998, derived from Aequorea victoria.
   1837..1859    -  RBS            RBS: efficient ribosome binding site from bacteriophage T7 gene 10 (Olins and Rangwala, 1989)
   1874..1898    -  protein_bind   lac operator: The lac repressor binds to the lac operator to inhibit transcription in E. coli. This inhibition can be relieved by adding lactose or isopropyl-β-D-thiogalactopyranoside (IPTG). lac repressor encoded by lacI
   1899..1917    -  promoter       T7 promoter: promoter for bacteriophage T7 RNA polymerase
   1939..2218    +  CDS            TcR (fragment): tetracycline efflux protein; tet; confers resistance to tetracycline
   2226..2303    +  promoter       lacI promoter: lacI
   2304..3386    +  CDS            lacI: lac repressor; lacI; The lac repressor binds to the lac operator to inhibit transcription in E. coli. This inhibition can be relieved by adding lactose or isopropyl-β-D-thiogalactopyranoside (IPTG).
   3399..3420    +  protein_bind   CAP binding site: CAP binding activates transcription in the presence of cAMP. E. coli catabolite activator protein
   3435..3726    +  CDS            TcR (fragment): tetracycline efflux protein; tet; confers resistance to tetracycline
   3798..4178    -  CDS            YPB1_ECOLX: Protein predicted: Swiss-Prot protein existence level 4. From Escherichia coli.
   4195..4386    +  CDS            rop: Rop protein, which maintains plasmids at low copy number; rop
   4488..4627    +  misc_feature   bom: basis of mobility region from pBR322
   4813..5401    -  rep_origin     ori: high-copy-number ColE1/pMB1/pBR322/pUC origin of replication
   5523..6338    +  CDS            KanR: aminoglycoside phosphotransferase; aph(3')-Ia; confers resistance to kanamycin in bacteria or G418 (Geneticin®) in eukaryotes
   6347..6404    -  promoter       AmpR promoter (fragment): bla
   6457..6885    -  rep_origin     f1 ori (sequence partly withheld): f1 bacteriophage origin of replication; arrow indicates direction of (+) strand synthesis
