[The description below was written by a language model from this plasmid's Addgene catalogue record and pLannotate feature annotations shown in this document.]
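Description:
pET-CV-VAMP7 is a pET-type bacterial expression plasmid of about 6.9 kb, built on a pBR322-derived backbone for producing a recombinant fluorescent fusion protein in E. coli. It replicates from a ColE1/pMB1-family origin and retains the rop gene and the bom mobility region. The catalogue lists it as high copy, although rop normally moderates copy number. Selection is by kanamycin through an aminoglycoside phosphotransferase gene. An f1 phage origin is also present, and the short tetracycline-resistance fragments and partial AmpR promoter in the annotation are non-functional remnants of the parental backbone.

The expression cassette uses a T7 promoter followed by a lac operator and the T7 gene 10 ribosome binding site, and it ends at a T7 terminator. A plasmid-borne lacI gene supplies repressor, so transcription depends on a host that provides T7 RNA polymerase and is induced with IPTG. The open reading frame encodes a cyan fluorescent protein (eCFP, annotated as the W1C variant), then a fragment of human VAMP7 spanning K121 to R180, then a Venus-type yellow fluorescent protein (mVenus). A C-terminal polyhistidine tag allows affinity purification. The annotation also detects an Xpress/enterokinase-like motif in the linker between VAMP7 and Venus.

Placing a SNARE-protein segment between a CFP donor and a YFP acceptor is the usual design for a FRET-based protease substrate, in which cleavage of the linker separates the fluorophores and lowers energy transfer. The record states only that the plasmid expresses this fusion. However, the associated work concerns evolving botulinum neurotoxin proteases with altered specificity, which is consistent with using the purified protein as a cleavage reporter for VAMP7-directed protease activity.
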