Addgene plasmid #168027: pET-CV-VAMP7
Purpose: Expresses eCFP-VAMP7(K121-R180)-mVenus in bacterial cells
Depositing lab: David Liu. Depositing organization: Broad Institute. Publication: Phage-assisted evolution of botulinum neurotoxin proteases with reprogrammed specificity. Blum TR, Liu H, Packer MS, Xiong X, Lee PG, Zhang S, Richter M, Minasov G, Satchell KJF, Dong M, Liu DR. Science. 2021 Feb 19;371(6531):803-810. doi: 10.1126/science.abf5972. PubMed 33602850.
Backbone
  Vector backbone: pET (pBR322)
  Backbone manufacturer: David Liu Lab
  Vector type: Bacterial Expression
Growth in bacteria
  Bacterial resistance: Kanamycin, 50 μg/mL
  Growth temperature: 37°C
  Growth strain: DH5alpha
  Copy number: High Copy
Gene/Insert
  Gene/Insert name: eCFP-VAMP7(K121-R180)-mVenus
  Species: Synthetic
  Tag / fusion protein: Hisx6 (C terminal on insert)
  Cloning method: Ligation Independent Cloning
Terms and licenses: Academic/Nonprofit Terms; Industry Terms: Not Available to Industry
How to cite: pET-CV-VAMP7 was a gift from David Liu (Addgene plasmid # 168027 ; http://n2t.net/addgene:168027 ; RRID:Addgene_168027)
